Addgene plasmid #215412: Nc-NylC_pET28a
Purpose: Expression construct for Nc-NylC gene, codon optimized for expression in E. coli
Depositing lab: Gregg Beckham. Depositing organization: National Laboratory of the Rockies (NLR). Publication: Natural diversity screening, assay development, and characterization of nylon-6 enzymatic depolymerization. Bell EL, Rosetto G, Ingraham MA, Ramirez KJ, Lincoln C, Clarke RW, Gado JE, Lilly JL, Kucharzyk KH, Erickson E, Beckham GT. Nat Commun. 2024 Feb 9;15(1):1217. doi: 10.1038/s41467-024-45523-5. PubMed 38336849.
Backbone
  Vector backbone: pET28a
  Vector type: Bacterial Expression
Growth in bacteria
  Bacterial resistance: Kanamycin, 50 μg/mL
  Growth temperature: 37°C
  Growth strain: DH5alpha
  Copy number: High Copy
Gene/Insert
  Gene/Insert name: Nc-NylC (alt name: Nylon oligomer hydrolase from Nocardiopsis composta)
  Species: Nocardiopsis composta
  Cloning method: Gene Synthesis
Terms and licenses: Academic/Nonprofit Terms; Industry Terms: Not Available to Industry
How to cite: Nc-NylC_pET28a was a gift from Gregg Beckham (Addgene plasmid # 215412 ; http://n2t.net/addgene:215412 ; RRID:Addgene_215412)
