[The description below was written by a language model from this plasmid's Addgene catalogue record and pLannotate feature annotations shown in this document.]
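Description:
Nc-NylC_pET28a is a bacterial expression plasmid built on the pET28a backbone that carries a synthetic, E. coli codon-optimized gene for Nc-NylC, a nylon oligomer hydrolase from Nocardiopsis composta. The plasmid (about 6.3 kb in the sequenced record) is selected with kanamycin through an aph(3')-Ia KanR cassette and replicates from a ColE1/pMB1-type origin, accompanied by the pBR322 bom region and the rop gene. The catalogue lists it as high copy, although rop is normally associated with copy-number restraint. An f1 origin is also present, and the short tetracycline-resistance and AmpR promoter fragments are non-functional backbone remnants picked up by automated annotation.

Expression follows the standard pET arrangement. A T7 promoter with an adjacent lac operator and the T7 gene 10 ribosome binding site drives the coding region, a T7 terminator closes the unit, and a plasmid-borne lacI gene supplies the repressor. Transcription therefore depends on a host providing T7 RNA polymerase and is inducible with IPTG. The insert was annotated by homology to the characterized NylC of Flavobacterium sp. K172, an endo-acting enzyme that degrades cyclic and linear 6-aminohexanoate oligomers longer than three units. Upstream of the insert, the annotation detects a His-tag-like fragment and a thrombin cleavage site, consistent with the usual pET28a N-terminal leader. A histidine tag fragment is also annotated downstream of the gene, but the record does not show whether this C-terminal tag is translated in frame with the enzyme. The small "SET1" hit near the terminator is probably vector sequence rather than a deliberate solubility tag.

The construct is intended for recombinant production and affinity purification of Nc-NylC, and it comes from work screening natural enzyme diversity for nylon-6 depolymerization.
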