Features (pLannotate 1.2.2; 21 found; start..end, strand, type, name):
     88..1023    +  CDS            nylC (fragment): NYLC_FLASK - Experimental evidence at protein level: Swiss-Prot protein existence level 1. Involved in the degradation of nylon-6 oligomers (PubMed:8285701, PubMed:17827307). Degrades cyclic and linear oligomers of 6-aminohexanoate (Ahx) with a degree of polymerization greater than three by an endo-type mode (PubMed:8285701, PubMed:17827307). Cannot use Ahx cyclic dimer or the Ahx linear dimer (PubMed:17827307). From Flavobacterium sp. (strain K172).
   1039..1056    +  CDS            9xHis (fragment): 9xHis affinity tag
   1066..1115    +  CDS            SET1 (fragment): solubility-enhancement tag derived from T7 phage gene 10B
   1123..1170    +  terminator     T7 terminator: transcription terminator for bacteriophage T7 RNA polymerase
   1207..1635    +  rep_origin     f1 ori (sequence partly withheld): f1 bacteriophage origin of replication; arrow indicates direction of (+) strand synthesis
   1688..1745    +  promoter       AmpR promoter (fragment): bla
   1754..2569    -  CDS            KanR: aminoglycoside phosphotransferase; aph(3')-Ia; confers resistance to kanamycin in bacteria or G418 (Geneticin®) in eukaryotes
   2691..3279    +  rep_origin     ori: high-copy-number ColE1/pMB1/pBR322/pUC origin of replication
   3465..3604    -  misc_feature   bom: basis of mobility region from pBR322
   3706..3897    -  CDS            rop: Rop protein, which maintains plasmids at low copy number; rop
   3914..4294    +  CDS            YPB1_ECOLX: Protein predicted: Swiss-Prot protein existence level 4. From Escherichia coli.
   4366..4657    -  CDS            TcR (fragment): tetracycline efflux protein; tet; confers resistance to tetracycline
   4672..4693    -  protein_bind   CAP binding site: CAP binding activates transcription in the presence of cAMP. E. coli catabolite activator protein
   4706..5788    -  CDS            lacI: lac repressor; lacI; The lac repressor binds to the lac operator to inhibit transcription in E. coli. This inhibition can be relieved by adding lactose or isopropyl-β-D-thiogalactopyranoside (IPTG).
   5789..5866    -  promoter       lacI promoter: lacI
   5874..6153    -  CDS            TcR (fragment): tetracycline efflux protein; tet; confers resistance to tetracycline
   6175..6193    +  promoter       T7 promoter: promoter for bacteriophage T7 RNA polymerase
   6194..6218    +  protein_bind   lac operator: The lac repressor binds to the lac operator to inhibit transcription in E. coli. This inhibition can be relieved by adding lactose or isopropyl-β-D-thiogalactopyranoside (IPTG). lac repressor encoded by lacI
   6233..6255    +  RBS            RBS: efficient ribosome binding site from bacteriophage T7 gene 10 (Olins and Rangwala, 1989)
   6274..6290    +  CDS            capTEV™ (fragment): composite tag for in vivo biotinylation, TEV protease cleavage, and 6xHis tagging
   6301..6318    +  CDS            thrombin site: thrombin recognition and cleavage site
>Addgene plasmid #215412 | Nc-NylC_pET28a | addgene full sequence | sequence record 426312 | Addgene NGS Result
AATGAACGTACAGCCGCAGACGCGGCTCATGGCGATCCCGCTCGCGGTGACGATGTAAGAGCAGTCGCGA
CGTCGCGGTACGCTGAAGGCGCACCAGGTAACGACGATGTCCGACCAGTACCGGCTCCATCTCCCGGTCG
TGCGGATGTGGCGTTTGATATCCCCGGGGTCAGCGTGGGAACAGCAGAATACACCGAAGGTCCGACGGGG
TGTACAGTTATCCGGTTTGACGGGGCTGCCCGAACTGCGATAGACGCTCGGGGTGGTGCAGTTGGCTTGT
CCGGTGGCTATGAAGTTCATCAGGCCATAGTATTTGCAGGGGGGTCGGTTTATGGTTTAGAAGCCGCTGC
TGGTGTCGGTACGGGCCTGTTACGAGAACAGGGTAACCGGACCCATTGGGCCGCATTGCAGCATGTTTCG
GGAGCCGTGATATATGATTTCAGTGCTCGTGACACGGCAATAGCGCCTGACGCAGCCCTCGGTCGGGCGG
CCTTACGCGCAGCGCGTCCGGGCCGGTTTCCCGTAGGACGCTGTGGCGCCGGCCGCTCAGCTTCTGTTGG
TAAAATAGATTTTTCTCGCGCCGAATTTGCGGGTCAAGGTGCGGCGTACCGGGCTTTTGGCCCAGTAAAG
GTGTTAGTTGCCACTGTCGTAAATGCCGTCGGTGTTGTAGTCGATCGTGACGGTCGTGTTGTCAGAGGGA
ATGTGCATCCAGATGGCCGTCGTCGCCGTCCCGCGGATGACGTCGCGGCTGGACTGGGTTCAGGTGATGG
CCCTGCGCCGTTAGCCGGAAATACCACATTAACGGTGCTGGTGACTAATGCTCGCCTGCCAGAACGTTCA
CTTCGTCAGCTCGGCACACAAGTGCACAGCTCGATGCATCGTGCGATCCAGCCGTTTCACACAGAAATCG
ACGGCGATATCTTATTTACGGTAACAACGGATGAAGTCGACTTGGAAGGCACCACGGCCACCGGTTTAGG
TGCGCTGGCCAGTGAAGTGGCCTGGGATGCAGTGCTCTCTGCGGCCGAGTGACTCGAGCACCACCACCAC
CACCACTGAGATCCGGCTGCTAACAAAGCCCGAAAGGAAGCTGAGTTGGCTGCTGCCACCGCTGAGCAAT
AACTAGCATAACCCCTTGGGGCCTCTAAACGGGTCTTGAGGGGTTTTTTGCTGAAAGGAGGAACTATATC
CGGATTGGCGAATGGG
[124 nt withheld, positions 1207-1330]
C
[91 nt withheld, positions 1332-1422]
A
[49 nt withheld, positions 1424-1472]
CCTTTGACGTTGGAGTCCACGTTCTTT
[37 nt withheld, positions 1500-1536]
ACCCTATCTCGGTCTATTCTTTTGATTTATAAGGGATTTTGCCGATTTCGGCCTATTGGTTAAAAAATGA
GCTGATTTAACAAAAATTTAACGCGAATTTTAACAAAATATTAACGCTTACAATTTAGGTGGCACTTTTC
GGGGAAATGTGCGCGGAACCCCTATTTGTTTATTTTTCTAAATACATTCAAATATGTATCCGCTCATGAA
TTAATTCTTAGAAAAACTCATCGAGCATCAAATGAAACTGCAATTTATTCATATCAGGATTATCAATACC
ATATTTTTGAAAAAGCCGTTTCTGTAATGAAGGAGAAAACTCACCGAGGCAGTTCCATAGGATGGCAAGA
TCCTGGTATCGGTCTGCGATTCCGACTCGTCCAACATCAATACAACCTATTAATTTCCCCTCGTCAAAAA
TAAGGTTATCAAGTGAGAAATCACCATGAGTGACGACTGAATCCGGTGAGAATGGCAAAAGTTTATGCAT
TTCTTTCCAGACTTGTTCAACAGGCCAGCCATTACGCTCGTCATCAAAATCACTCGCATCAACCAAACCG
TTATTCATTCGTGATTGCGCCTGAGCGAGACGAAATACGCGATCGCTGTTAAAAGGACAATTACAAACAG
GAATCGAATGCAACCGGCGCAGGAACACTGCCAGCGCATCAACAATATTTTCACCTGAATCAGGATATTC
TTCTAATACCTGGAATGCTGTTTTCCCGGGGATCGCAGTGGTGAGTAACCATGCATCATCAGGAGTACGG
ATAAAATGCTTGATGGTCGGAAGAGGCATAAATTCCGTCAGCCAGTTTAGTCTGACCATCTCATCTGTAA
CATCATTGGCAACGCTACCTTTGCCATGTTTCAGAAACAACTCTGGCGCATCGGGCTTCCCATACAATCG
ATAGATTGTCGCACCTGATTGCCCGACATTATCGCGAGCCCATTTATACCCATATAAATCAGCATCCATG
TTGGAATTTAATCGCGGCCTAGAGCAAGACGTTTCCCGTTGAATATGGCTCATAACACCCCTTGTATTAC
TGTTTATGTAAGCAGACAGTTTTATTGTTCATGACCAAAATCCCTTAACGTGAGTTTTCGTTCCACTGAG
CGTCAGACCCCGTAGAAAAGATCAAAGGATCTTCTTGAGATCCTTTTTTTCTGCGCGTAATCTGCTGCTT
GCAAACAAAAAAACCACCGCTACCAGCGGTGGTTTGTTTGCCGGATCAAGAGCTACCAACTCTTTTTCCG
AAGGTAACTGGCTTCAGCAGAGCGCAGATACCAAATACTGTCCTTCTAGTGTAGCCGTAGTTAGGCCACC
ACTTCAAGAACTCTGTAGCACCGCCTACATACCTCGCTCTGCTAATCCTGTTACCAGTGGCTGCTGCCAG
TGGCGATAAGTCGTGTCTTACCGGGTTGGACTCAAGACGATAGTTACCGGATAAGGCGCAGCGGTCGGGC
TGAACGGGGGGTTCGTGCACACAGCCCAGCTTGGAGCGAACGACCTACACCGAACTGAGATACCTACAGC
GTGAGCTATGAGAAAGCGCCACGCTTCCCGAAGGGAGAAAGGCGGACAGGTATCCGGTAAGCGGCAGGGT
CGGAACAGGAGAGCGCACGAGGGAGCTTCCAGGGGGAAACGCCTGGTATCTTTATAGTCCTGTCGGGTTT
CGCCACCTCTGACTTGAGCGTCGATTTTTGTGATGCTCGTCAGGGGGGCGGAGCCTATGGAAAAACGCCA
GCAACGCGGCCTTTTTACGGTTCCTGGCCTTTTGCTGGCCTTTTGCTCACATGTTCTTTCCTGCGTTATC
CCCTGATTCTGTGGATAACCGTATTACCGCCTTTGAGTGAGCTGATACCGCTCGCCGCAGCCGAACGACC
GAGCGCAGCGAGTCAGTGAGCGAGGAAGCGGAAGAGCGCCTGATGCGGTATTTTCTCCTTACGCATCTGT
GCGGTATTTCACACCGCAATGGTGCACTCTCAGTACAATCTGCTCTGATGCCGCATAGTTAAGCCAGTAT
ACACTCCGCTATCGCTACGTGACTGGGTCATGGCTGCGCCCCGACACCCGCCAACACCCGCTGACGCGCC
CTGACGGGCTTGTCTGCTCCCGGCATCCGCTTACAGACAAGCTGTGACCGTCTCCGGGAGCTGCATGTGT
CAGAGGTTTTCACCGTCATCACCGAAACGCGCGAGGCAGCTGCGGTAAAGCTCATCAGCGTGGTCGTGAA
GCGATTCACAGATGTCTGCCTGTTCATCCGCGTCCAGCTCGTTGAGTTTCTCCAGAAGCGTTAATGTCTG
GCTTCTGATAAAGCGGGCCATGTTAAGGGCGGTTTTTTCCTGTTTGGTCACTGATGCCTCCGTGTAAGGG
GGATTTCTGTTCATGGGGGTAATGATACCGATGAAACGAGAGAGGATGCTCACGATACGGGTTACTGATG
ATGAACATGCCCGGTTACTGGAACGTTGTGAGGGTAAACAACTGGCGGTATGGATGCGGCGGGACCAGAG
AAAAATCACTCAGGGTCAATGCCAGCGCTTCGTTAATACAGATGTAGGTGTTCCACAGGGTAGCCAGCAG
CATCCTGCGATGCAGATCCGGAACATAATGGTGCAGGGCGCTGACTTCCGCGTTTCCAGACTTTACGAAA
CACGGAAACCGAAGACCATTCATGTTGTTGCTCAGGTCGCAGACGTTTTGCAGCAGCAGTCGCTTCACGT
TCGCTCGCGTATCGGTGATTCATTCTGCTAACCAGTAAGGCAACCCCGCCAGCCTAGCCGGGTCCTCAAC
GACAGGAGCACGATCATGCGCACCCGTGGGGCCGCCATGCCGGCGATAATGGCCTGCTTCTCGCCGAAAC
GTTTGGTGGCGGGACCAGTGACGAAGGCTTGAGCGAGGGCGTGCAAGATTCCGAATACCGCAAGCGACAG
GCCGATCATCGTCGCGCTCCAGCGAAAGCGGTCCTCGCCGAAAATGACCCAGAGCGCTGCCGGCACCTGT
CCTACGAGTTGCATGATAAAGAAGACAGTCATAAGTGCGGCGACGATAGTCATGCCCCGCGCCCACCGGA
AGGAGCTGACTGGGTTGAAGGCTCTCAAGGGCATCGGTCGAGATCCCGGTGCCTAATGAGTGAGCTAACT
TACATTAATTGCGTTGCGCTCACTGCCCGCTTTCCAGTCGGGAAACCTGTCGTGCCAGCTGCATTAATGA
ATCGGCCAACGCGCGGGGAGAGGCGGTTTGCGTATTGGGCGCCAGGGTGGTTTTTCTTTTCACCAGTGAG
ACGGGCAACAGCTGATTGCCCTTCACCGCCTGGCCCTGAGAGAGTTGCAGCAAGCGGTCCACGCTGGTTT
GCCCCAGCAGGCGAAAATCCTGTTTGATGGTGGTTAACGGCGGGATATAACATGAGCTGTCTTCGGTATC
GTCGTATCCCACTACCGAGATATCCGCACCAACGCGCAGCCCGGACTCGGTAATGGCGCGCATTGCGCCC
AGCGCCATCTGATCGTTGGCAACCAGCATCGCAGTGGGAACGATGCCCTCATTCAGCATTTGCATGGTTT
GTTGAAAACCGGACATGGCACTCCAGTCGCCTTCCCGTTCCGCTATCGGCTGAATTTGATTGCGAGTGAG
ATATTTATGCCAGCCAGCCAGACGCAGACGCGCCGAGACAGAACTTAATGGGCCCGCTAACAGCGCGATT
TGCTGGTGACCCAATGCGACCAGATGCTCCACGCCCAGTCGCGTACCGTCTTCATGGGAGAAAATAATAC
TGTTGATGGGTGTCTGGTCAGAGACATCAAGAAATAACGCCGGAACATTAGTGCAGGCAGCTTCCACAGC
AATGGCATCCTGGTCATCCAGCGGATAGTTAATGATCAGCCCACTGACGCGTTGCGCGAGAAGATTGTGC
ACCGCCGCTTTACAGGCTTCGACGCCGCTTCGTTCTACCATCGACACCACCACGCTGGCACCCAGTTGAT
CGGCGCGAGATTTAATCGCCGCGACAATTTGCGACGGCGCGTGCAGGGCCAGACTGGAGGTGGCAACGCC
AATCAGCAACGACTGTTTGCCCGCCAGTTGTTGTGCCACGCGGTTGGGAATGTAATTCAGCTCCGCCATC
GCCGCTTCCACTTTTTCCCGCGTTTTCGCAGAAACGTGGCTGGCCTGGTTCACCACGCGGGAAACGGTCT
GATAAGAGACACCGGCATACTCTGCGACATCGTATAACGTTACTGGTTTCACATTCACCACCCTGAATTG
ACTCTCTTCCGGGCGCTATCATGCCATACCGCGAAAGGTTTTGCGCCATTCGATGGTGTCCGGGATCTCG
ACGCTCTCCCTTATGCGACTCCTGCATTAGGAAGCAGCCCAGTAGTAGGTTGAGGCCGTTGAGCACCGCC
GCCGCAAGGAATGGTGCATGCAAGGAGATGGCGCCCAACAGTCCCCCGGCCACGGGGCCTGCCACCATAC
CCACGCCGAAACAAGCGCTCATGAGCCCGAAGTGGCGAGCCCGATCTTCCCCATCGGTGATGTCGGCGAT
ATAGGCGCCAGCAACCGCACCTGTGGCGCCGGTGATGCCGGCCACGATGCGTCCGGCGTAGAGGATCGAG
ATCTCGATCCCGCGAAATTAATACGACTCACTATAGGGGAATTGTGAGCGGATAACAATTCCCCTCTAGA
AATAATTTTGTTTAACTTTAAGAAGGAGATATACCATGGGCAGCAGCCATCATCATCATCATCACAGCAG
CGGCCTGGTGCCGCGCGGCAGCCATATG
